LOCUS       Exported 2270 bp ds-DNA circular SYN 13-MAY-2021
DEFINITION  MoClo golden gate assembly AB part for pCin-LacO (Promoter activated
            by CinR and repressed by LacI; encodes logic). Please see
            Supplemental Documents for annotated Genbank file..
ACCESSION   .
VERSION     .
KEYWORDS    P16m
SOURCE      synthetic DNA construct
  ORGANISM  synthetic DNA construct
REFERENCE   1 (bases 1 to 2270)
  TITLE     CIDAR MoClo Extension
REFERENCE   2 (bases 1 to 2270)
  AUTHORS   .
  TITLE     Direct Submission
  JOURNAL   Exported May 13, 2021 from SnapGene Server 1.1.58
            http://www.snapgene.com
FEATURES             Location/Qualifiers
     source          1..2270
                     /organism="synthetic DNA construct"
                     /mol_type="other DNA"
     protein_bind    144..160
                     /label=lac operator
                     /bound_moiety="lac repressor encoded by lacI"
                     /note="The lac repressor binds to the lac operator to
                     inhibit transcription in E. coli. This inhibition can be
                     relieved by adding lactose or
                     isopropyl-beta-D-thiogalactopyranoside (IPTG)."
     misc_feature    178..198
                     /label=BioBrick suffix
                     /note="universal suffix for all parts"
     primer_bind     complement(204..221)
                     /label=L4440
                     /note="L4440 vector, forward primer"
     rep_origin      complement(375..963)
                     /direction=LEFT
                     /label=ori
                     /note="high-copy-number ColE1/pMB1/pBR322/pUC origin of
                     replication"
     primer_bind     complement(455..474)
                     /label=pBR322ori-F
                     /note="pBR322 origin, forward primer"
     CDS             complement(1134..1994)
                     /codon_start=1
                     /gene="bla"
                     /product="beta-lactamase"
                     /label=AmpR
                     /note="confers resistance to ampicillin, carbenicillin, and
                     related antibiotics"
                     /translation="MSIQHFRVALIPFFAAFCLPVFAHPETLVKVKDAEDQLGARVGYI
                     ELDLNSGKILESFRPEERFPMMSTFKVLLCGAVLSRIDAGQEQLGRRIHYSQNDLVEYS
                     PVTEKHLTDGMTVRELCSAAITMSDNTAANLLLTTIGGPKELTAFLHNMGDHVTRLDRW
                     EPELNEAIPNDERDTTMPVAMATTLRKLLTGELLTLASRQQLIDWMEADKVAGPLLRSA
                     LPAGWFIADKSGAGERGSRGIIAALGPDGKPSRIVVIYTTGSQATMDERNRQIAEIGAS
                     LIKHW"
     primer_bind     1757..1776
                     /label=Amp-R
                     /note="Ampicillin resistance gene, reverse primer"
     promoter        complement(1995..2099)
                     /gene="bla"
                     /label=AmpR promoter
     primer_bind     2167..2185
                     /label=pBRforEco
                     /note="pBR322 vectors, upsteam of EcoRI site, forward
                     primer"
     terminator      2189..2232
                     /label=bacterial terminator
                     /note="putative bacterial transcription terminator"
     misc_feature    2235..2256
                     /label=BioBrick prefix
                     /note="BioBrick prefix for parts that do not start with
                     ""ATG"""
ORIGIN
        1 ggagcggaac tcttgtgcgt ggcgcatgtc gttatcgcaa aaccgctgca cacttttgcg
       61 cgacatgctc tgatccccct catctggggg ggcctatctg agggaattta cttgtgagcg
      121 ctcacaattg ataatgagca caattgtgag cggataacaa ttgcattact agagacctac
      181 tagtagcggc cgctgcaggc ttcctcgctc actgactcgc tgcgctcggt cgttcggctg
      241 cggcgagcgg tatcagctca ctcaaaggcg gtaatacggt tatccacaga atcaggggat
      301 aacgcaggaa agaacatgtg agcaaaaggc cagcaaaagg ccaggaaccg taaaaaggcc
      361 gcgttgctgg cgtttttcca caggctccgc ccccctgacg agcatcacaa aaatcgacgc
      421 tcaagtcaga ggtggcgaaa cccgacagga ctataaagat accaggcgtt tccccctgga
      481 agctccctcg tgcgctctcc tgttccgacc ctgccgctta ccggatacct gtccgccttt
      541 ctcccttcgg gaagcgtggc gctttctcat agctcacgct gtaggtatct cagttcggtg
      601 taggtcgttc gctccaagct gggctgtgtg cacgaacccc ccgttcagcc cgaccgctgc
      661 gccttatccg gtaactatcg tcttgagtcc aacccggtaa gacacgactt atcgccactg
      721 gcagcagcca ctggtaacag gattagcaga gcgaggtatg taggcggtgc tacagagttc
      781 ttgaagtggt ggcctaacta cggctacact agaagaacag tatttggtat ctgcgctctg
      841 ctgaagccag ttaccttcgg aaaaagagtt ggtagctctt gatccggcaa acaaaccacc
      901 gctggtagcg gtggtttttt tgtttgcaag cagcagatta cgcgcagaaa aaaaggatct
      961 caagaagatc ctttgatctt ttctacgggg tctgacgctc agtggaacga aaactcacgt
     1021 taagggattt tggtcatgag attatcaaaa aggatcttca cctagatcct tttaaattaa
     1081 aaatgaagtt ttaaatcaat ctaaagtata tatgagtaaa cttggtctga cagttaccaa
     1141 tgcttaatca gtgaggcacc tatctcagcg atctgtctat ttcgttcatc catagttgcc
     1201 tgactccccg tcgtgtagat aactacgata cgggagggct taccatctgg ccccagtgct
     1261 gcaatgatac cgcgcgaccc acgctcaccg gctccagatt tatcagcaat aaaccagcca
     1321 gccggaaggg ccgagcgcag aagtggtcct gcaactttat ccgcctccat ccagtctatt
     1381 aattgttgcc gggaagctag agtaagtagt tcgccagtta atagtttgcg caacgttgtt
     1441 gccattgcta caggcatcgt ggtgtcacgc tcgtcgtttg gtatggcttc attcagctcc
     1501 ggttcccaac gatcaaggcg agttacatga tcccccatgt tgtgcaaaaa agcggttagc
     1561 tccttcggtc ctccgatcgt tgtcagaagt aagttggccg cagtgttatc actcatggtt
     1621 atggcagcac tgcataattc tcttactgtc atgccatccg taagatgctt ttctgtgact
     1681 ggtgagtact caaccaagtc attctgagaa tagtgtatgc ggcgaccgag ttgctcttgc
     1741 ccggcgtcaa tacgggataa taccgcgcca catagcagaa ctttaaaagt gctcatcatt
     1801 ggaaaacgtt cttcggggcg aaaactctca aggatcttac cgctgttgag atccagttcg
     1861 atgtaaccca ctcgtgcacc caactgatct tcagcatctt ttactttcac cagcgtttct
     1921 gggtgagcaa aaacaggaag gcaaaatgcc gcaaaaaagg gaataagggc gacacggaaa
     1981 tgttgaatac tcatactctt cctttttcaa tattattgaa gcatttatca gggttattgt
     2041 ctcatgagcg gatacatatt tgaatgtatt tagaaaaata aacaaatagg ggttccgcgc
     2101 acatttcccc gaaaagtgcc acctgacgtc taagaaacca ttattatcat gacattaacc
     2161 tataaaaata ggcgtatcac gaggcagaat ttcagataaa aaaaatcctt agctttcgct
     2221 aaggatgatt tctggaattc gcggccgctt ctagagacta gtgggtctca
//
