>Addgene plasmid #120940 | P16m | addgene full sequence | sequence record 238036 | Addgene NGS Result
CTATAAAAATAGGCGTATCACGAGGCAGAATTTCAGATAAAAAAAATCCTTAGCTTTCGCTAAGGATGAT
TTCTGGAATTCGCGGCCGCTTCTAGAGACTAGTGGGTCTCAGGAGCGGAACTCTTGTGCGTGGCGCATGT
CGTTATCGCAAAACCGCTGCACACTTTTGCGCGACATGCTCTGATCCCCCTCATCTGGGGGGGCCTATCT
GAGGGAATTTACTTGTGAGCGCTCACAATTGATAATGAGCACAATTGTGAGCGGATAACAATTGCTTACT
AGAGACCTACTAGTAGCGGCCGCTGCAGGCTTCCTCGCTCACTGACTCGCTGCGCTCGGTCGTTCGGCTG
CGGCGAGCGGTATCAGCTCACTCAAAGGCGGTAATACGGTTATCCACAGAATCAGGGGATAACGCAGGAA
AGAACATGTGAGCAAAAGGCCAGCAAAAGGCCAGGAACCGTAAAAAGGCCGCGTTGCTGGCGTTTTTCCA
CAGGCTCCGCCCCCCTGACGAGCATCACAAAAATCGACGCTCAAGTCAGAGGTGGCGAAACCCGACAGGA
CTATAAAGATACCAGGCGTTTCCCCCTGGAAGCTCCCTCGTGCGCTCTCCTGTTCCGACCCTGCCGCTTA
CCGGATACCTGTCCGCCTTTCTCCCTTCGGGAAGCGTGGCGCTTTCTCATAGCTCACGCTGTAGGTATCT
CAGTTCGGTGTAGGTCGTTCGCTCCAAGCTGGGCTGTGTGCACGAACCCCCCGTTCAGCCCGACCGCTGC
GCCTTATCCGGTAACTATCGTCTTGAGTCCAACCCGGTAAGACACGACTTATCGCCACTGGCAGCAGCCA
CTGGTAACAGGATTAGCAGAGCGAGGTATGTAGGCGGTGCTACAGAGTTCTTGAAGTGGTGGCCTAACTA
CGGCTACACTAGAAGAACAGTATTTGGTATCTGCGCTCTGCTGAAGCCAGTTACCTTCGGAAAAAGAGTT
GGTAGCTCTTGATCCGGCAAACAAACCACCGCTGGTAGCGGTGGTTTTTTTGTTTGCAAGCAGCAGATTA
CGCGCAGAAAAAAAGGATCTCAAGAAGATCCTTTGATCTTTTCTACGGGGTCTGACGCTCAGTGGAACGA
AAACTCACGTTAAGGGATTTTGGTCATGAGATTATCAAAAAGGATCTTCACCTAGATCCTTTTAAATTAA
AAATGAAGTTTTAAATCAATCTAAAGTATATATGAGTAAACTTGGTCTGACAGTTACCAATGCTTAATCA
GTGAGGCACCTATCTCAGCGATCTGTCTATTTCGTTCATCCATAGTTGCCTGACTCCCCGTCGTGTAGAT
AACTACGATACGGGAGGGCTTACCATCTGGCCCCAGTGCTGCAATGATACCGCGCGACCCACGCTCACCG
GCTCCAGATTTATCAGCAATAAACCAGCCAGCCGGAAGGGCCGAGCGCAGAAGTGGTCCTGCAACTTTAT
CCGCCTCCATCCAGTCTATTAATTGTTGCCGGGAAGCTAGAGTAAGTAGTTCGCCAGTTAATAGTTTGCG
CAACGTTGTTGCCATTGCTACAGGCATCGTGGTGTCACGCTCGTCGTTTGGTATGGCTTCATTCAGCTCC
GGTTCCCAACGATCAAGGCGAGTTACATGATCCCCCATGTTGTGCAAAAAAGCGGTTAGCTCCTTCGGTC
CTCCGATCGTTGTCAGAAGTAAGTTGGCCGCAGTGTTATCACTCATGGTTATGGCAGCACTGCATAATTC
TCTTACTGTCATGCCATCCGTAAGATGCTTTTCTGTGACTGGTGAGTACTCAACCAAGTCATTCTGAGAA
TAGTGTATGCGGCGACCGAGTTGCTCTTGCCCGGCGTCAATACGGGATAATACCGCGCCACATAGCAGAA
CTTTAAAAGTGCTCATCATTGGAAAACGTTCTTCGGGGCGAAAACTCTCAAGGATCTTACCGCTGTTGAG
ATCCAGTTCGATGTAACCCACTCGTGCACCCAACTGATCTTCAGCATCTTTTACTTTCACCAGCGTTTCT
GGGTGAGCAAAAACAGGAAGGCAAAATGCCGCAAAAAAGGGAATAAGGGCGACACGGAAATGTTGAATAC
TCATACTCTTCCTTTTTCAATATTATTGAAGCATTTATCAGGGTTATTGTCTCATGAGCGGATACATATT
TGAATGTATTTAGAAAAATAAACAAATAGGGGTTCCGCGCACATTTCCCCGAAAAGTGCCACCTGACGTC
TAAGAAACCATTATTATCATGACATTAAC
Features (pLannotate 1.2.2; 8 found; start..end, strand, type, name):
     30..73      -  terminator     bacterial terminator: putative bacterial transcription terminator
     76..97      +  misc_feature   BioBrick prefix: BioBrick prefix for parts that do not start with "ATG"
    223..240     -  protein_bind   lac operator (symmetric) (fragment): The lac repressor binds to the lac operator to inhibit transcription in E. coli. This inhibition can be relieved by adding lactose or isopropyl-β-D-thiogalactopyranoside (IPTG). The symmetric lac operator was optimized for tight binding of lac repressor. lac repressor encoded by lacI
    255..271     +  protein_bind   lac operator: The lac repressor binds to the lac operator to inhibit transcription in E. coli. This inhibition can be relieved by adding lactose or isopropyl-β-D-thiogalactopyranoside (IPTG). lac repressor encoded by lacI
    288..308     +  misc_feature   BioBrick suffix: universal suffix for all parts
    485..1073    -  rep_origin     ori: high-copy-number ColE1/pMB1/pBR322/pUC origin of replication
   1244..2104    -  CDS            AmpR: β-lactamase; bla; confers resistance to ampicillin, carbenicillin, and related antibiotics
   2105..2209    -  promoter       AmpR promoter: bla
