[The description below was written by a language model from this plasmid's Addgene catalogue record, the feature table of its GenBank file and pLannotate feature annotations shown in this document.]
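Description:
P16m is a basic-level part plasmid from the CIDAR MoClo Extension collection, built for Golden Gate (MoClo) assembly of bacterial genetic circuits. It uses the small DVA backbone (about 2.1 kb; the full plasmid is roughly 2.27 kb), which is maintained in E. coli through a high-copy ColE1/pMB1-type origin and selected with ampicillin or carbenicillin through the bla β-lactamase gene under its own promoter. The part sits between BioBrick prefix and suffix sequences, with a putative bacterial transcription terminator just upstream of the prefix that likely helps insulate the insert from backbone read-through. The "AB" designation indicates the fusion-site overhangs that place the part in the promoter position of a MoClo transcription unit. The type IIS sites that release it are not annotated in the feature tables.

The payload is a synthetic insert of about 170 bp, pCin-LacO, a hybrid promoter that is activated by the quorum-sensing regulator CinR bound to its 3OC14 acyl-homoserine lactone signal and repressed by LacI. Transcription therefore needs both the AHL, to engage the activator, and IPTG, to release the repressor, giving AND-gate behaviour. The annotations mark a lac operator near the 3′ end of the insert. The automated annotation of the sequenced plasmid also detects a fragment of a symmetric lac operator just upstream. The CinR binding region is not annotated. The plasmid carries no coding sequence beyond the resistance marker, and neither CinR nor LacI is encoded on it, so they must come from the host or another construct. P16m is typically used as a promoter module combined with ribosome binding site, coding sequence and terminator parts to build inducible or logic-gated expression units.
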