Addgene plasmid #120940: P16m
Purpose: MoClo golden gate assembly AB part for pCin-LacO (Promoter activated by CinR and repressed by LacI; encodes <3OC14 AHL AND IPTG> logic). Please see Supplemental Documents for annotated Genbank file.
Depositing lab: Richard Murray.
Backbone
  Vector backbone: DVA
  Backbone size w/o insert (bp): 2100
  Vector type: Synthetic Biology
Growth in bacteria
  Bacterial resistance: Ampicillin, 100 μg/mL
  Growth temperature: 37°C
  Growth strain: JM109
  Copy number: High Copy
Gene/Insert
  Gene/Insert name: ohAB carb pCinLacO m
  Species: Synthetic
  Insert size (bp): 170
  Cloning method: Gibson Cloning
  Sequencing primers: 5′ AAATAGGCGTATCACGAGGCA; 3′ TTACCGCCTTTGAGTGAGCTG
Terms and licenses: Academic/Nonprofit Terms; Industry Terms: Not Available to Industry
How to cite: P16m was a gift from Richard Murray (Addgene plasmid # 120940 ; http://n2t.net/addgene:120940 ; RRID:Addgene_120940)
