LOCUS       Exported 170 bp ds-DNA linear SYN 15-JUN-2021
DEFINITION  MoClo golden gate assembly AB part for pCin-LacO (Promoter activated
            by CinR and repressed by LacI; encodes logic). Please see
            Supplemental Documents for annotated Genbank file..
ACCESSION   .
VERSION     .
KEYWORDS    P16m
SOURCE      synthetic DNA construct
  ORGANISM  synthetic DNA construct
REFERENCE   1 (bases 1 to 170)
  TITLE     CIDAR MoClo Extension
REFERENCE   2 (bases 1 to 170)
  AUTHORS   .
  TITLE     Direct Submission
  JOURNAL   Exported Jun 15, 2021 from SnapGene Server 1.1.58
            http://www.snapgene.com
FEATURES             Location/Qualifiers
     source          1..170
                     /organism="synthetic DNA construct"
                     /mol_type="other DNA"
     protein_bind    144..160
                     /label=lac operator
                     /bound_moiety="lac repressor encoded by lacI"
                     /note="The lac repressor binds to the lac operator to
                     inhibit transcription in E. coli. This inhibition can be
                     relieved by adding lactose or
                     isopropyl-beta-D-thiogalactopyranoside (IPTG)."
ORIGIN
        1 ggagcggaac tcttgtgcgt ggcgcatgtc gttatcgcaa aaccgctgca cacttttgcg
       61 cgacatgctc tgatccccct catctggggg ggcctatctg agggaattta cttgtgagcg
      121 ctcacaattg ataatgagca caattgtgag cggataacaa ttgcattact
//
